>Addgene plasmid #119088 | SNX7-PX (89-218) | addgene full sequence | sequence record 276173 | Addgene NGS Result
TTGACAATTAATCATCGGCTCGTATAATGTGTGGAATTGTGAGCGGATAACAATTTCACACAGGAAACAG
TATTCATGTCCCCTATACTAGGTTATTGGAAAATTAAGGGCCTTGTGCAACCCACTCGACTTCTTTTGGA
ATATCTTGAAGAAAAATATGAAGAGCATTTGTATGAGCGCGATGAAGGTGATAAATGGCGAAACAAAAAG
TTTGAATTGGGTTTGGAGTTTCCCAATCTTCCTTATTATATTGATGGTGATGTTAAATTAACACAGTCTA
TGGCCATCATACGTTATATAGCTGACAAGCACAACATGTTGGGTGGTTGTCCAAAAGAGCGTGCAGAGAT
TTCAATGCTTGAAGGAGCGGTTTTGGATATTAGATACGGTGTTTCGAGAATTGCATATAGTAAAGACTTT
GAAACTCTCAAAGTTGATTTTCTTAGCAAGCTACCTGAAATGCTGAAAATGTTCGAAGATCGTTTATGTC
ATAAAACATATTTAAATGGTGATCATGTAACCCATCCTGACTTCATGTTGTATGACGCTCTTGATGTTGT
TTTATACATGGACCCAATGTGCCTGGATGCGTTCCCAAAATTAGTTTGTTTTAAAAAACGTATTGAAGCT
ATCCCACAAATTGATAAGTACTTGAAATCCAGCAAGTATATAGCATGGCCTTTGCAGGGCTGGCAAGCCA
CGTTTGGTGGTGGCGACCATCCTCCAAAATCGGATCTGGTTCCGCGTGGATCCGACGAGCCGGATCTGAA
GGACCTGTTCATCACCGTGGATGAGCCGGAAAGCCACGTTACCACCATCGAGACCTTTATTACCTACCGT
ATCATTACCAAAACCAGCCGTGGTGAGTTCGATAGCAGCGAGTTTGAAGTGCGTCGTCGTTACCAGGACT
TCCTGTGGCTGAAGGGCAAACTGGAGGAAGCGCACCCGACCCTGATCATTCCGCCGCTGCCGGAAAAGTT
TATCGTGAAGGGTATGGTTGAGCGTTTCAACGACGATTTTATTGAAACCCGTCGTAAGGCGCTGCACAAA
TTCCTGAACCGTATCGCGGATCACCCGACCCTGACCTTTAACGAGGACTTCAAGATTTTTCTGACCGCGC
AAGCGTGGGAACTGAGCAGCCACTAACTCGAGCGGCCGCATCGTGACTGACTGACGATCTGCCTCGCGCG
TTTCGGTGATGACGGTGAAAACCTCTGACACATGCAGCTCCCGGAGACGGTCACAGCTTGTCTGTAAGCG
GATGCCGGGAGCAGACAAGCCCGTCAGGGCGCGTCAGCGGGTGTTGGCGGGTGTCGGGGCGCAGCCATGA
CCCAGTCACGTAGCGATAGCGGAGTGTATAATTCTTGAAGACGAAAGGGCCTCGTGATACGCCTATTTTT
ATAGGTTAATGTCATGATAATAATGGTTTCTTAGACGTCAGGTGGCACTTTTCGGGGAAATGTGCGCGGA
ACCCCTATTTGTTTATTTTTCTAAATACATTCAAATATGTATCCGCTCATGAGACAATAACCCTGATAAA
TGCTTCAATAATATTGAAAAAGGAAGAGTATGAGTATTCAACATTTCCGTGTCGCCCTTATTCCCTTTTT
TGCGGCATTTTGCCTTCCTGTTTTTGCTCACCCAGAAACGCTGGTGAAAGTAAAAGATGCTGAAGATCAG
TTGGGTGCACGAGTGGGTTACATCGAACTGGATCTCAACAGCGGTAAGATCCTTGAGAGTTTTCGCCCCG
AAGAACGTTTTCCAATGATGAGCACTTTTAAAGTTCTGCTATGTGGCGCGGTATTATCCCGTGTTGACGC
CGGGCAAGAGCAACTCGGTCGCCGCATACACTATTCTCAGAATGACTTGGTTGAGTACTCACCAGTCACA
GAAAAGCATCTTACGGATGGCATGACAGTAAGAGAATTATGCAGTGCTGCCATAACCATGAGTGATAACA
CTGCGGCCAACTTACTTCTGACAACGATCGGAGGACCGAAGGAGCTAACCGCTTTTTTGCACAACATGGG
GGATCATGTAACTCGCCTTGATCGTTGGGAACCGGAGCTGAATGAAGCCATACCAAACGACGAGCGTGAC
ACCACGATGCCTGCAGCAATGGCAACAACGTTGCGCAAACTATTAACTGGCGAACTACTTACTCTAGCTT
CCCGGCAACAATTAATAGACTGGATGGAGGCGGATAAAGTTGCAGGACCACTTCTGCGCTCGGCCCTTCC
GGCTGGCTGGTTTATTGCTGATAAATCTGGAGCCGGTGAGCGTGGGTCTCGCGGTATCATTGCAGCACTG
GGGCCAGATGGTAAGCCCTCCCGTATCGTAGTTATCTACACGACGGGGAGTCAGGCAACTATGGATGAAC
GAAATAGACAGATCGCTGAGATAGGTGCCTCACTGATTAAGCATTGGTAACTGTCAGACCAAGTTTACTC
ATATATACTTTAGATTGATTTAAAACTTCATTTTTAATTTAAAAGGATCTAGGTGAAGATCCTTTTTGAT
AATCTCATGACCAAAATCCCTTAACGTGAGTTTTCGTTCCACTGAGCGTCAGACCCCGTAGAAAAGATCA
AAGGATCTTCTTGAGATCCTTTTTTTCTGCGCGTAATCTGCTGCTTGCAAACAAAAAAACCACCGCTACC
AGCGGTGGTTTGTTTGCCGGATCAAGAGCTACCAACTCTTTTTCCGAAGGTAACTGGCTTCAGCAGAGCG
CAGATACCAAATACTGTCCTTCTAGTGTAGCCGTAGTTAGGCCACCACTTCAAGAACTCTGTAGCACCGC
CTACATACCTCGCTCTGCTAATCCTGTTACCAGTGGCTGCTGCCAGTGGCGATAAGTCGTGTCTTACCGG
GTTGGACTCAAGACGATAGTTACCGGATAAGGCGCAGCGGTCGGGCTGAACGGGGGGTTCGTGCACACAG
CCCAGCTTGGAGCGAACGACCTACACCGAACTGAGATACCTACAGCGTGAGCTATGAGAAAGCGCCACGC
TTCCCGAAGGGAGAAAGGCGGACAGGTATCCGGTAAGCGGCAGGGTCGGAACAGGAGAGCGCACGAGGGA
GCTTCCAGGGGGAAACGCCTGGTATCTTTATAGTCCTGTCGGGTTTCGCCACCTCTGACTTGAGCGTCGA
TTTTTGTGATGCTCGTCAGGGGGGCGGAGCCTATGGAAAAACGCCAGCAACGCGGCCTTTTTACGGTTCC
TGGCCTTTTGCTGGCCTTTTGCTCACATGTTCTTTCCTGCGTTATCCCCTGATTCTGTGGATAACCGTAT
TACCGCCTTTGAGTGAGCTGATACCGCTCGCCGCAGCCGAACGACCGAGCGCAGCGAGTCAGTGAGCGAG
GAAGCGGAAGAGCGCCTGATGCGGTATTTTCTCCTTACGCATCTGTGCGGTATTTCACACCGCATAAATT
CCGACACCATCGAATGGCGCAAAACCTTTCGCGGTATGGCATGATAGCGCCCGGAAGAGAGTCAATTCAG
GGTGGTGAATGTGAAACCAGTAACGTTATACGATGTCGCAGAGTATGCCGGTGTCTCTTATCAGACCGTT
TCCCGCGTGGTGAACCAGGCCAGCCACGTTTCTGCGAAAACGCGGGAAAAAGTGGAAGCGGCGATGGCGG
AGCTGAATTACATTCCCAACCGCGTGGCACAACAACTGGCGGGCAAACAGTCGTTGCTGATTGGCGTTGC
CACCTCCAGTCTGGCCCTGCACGCGCCGTCGCAAATTGTCGCGGCGATTAAATCTCGCGCCGATCAACTG
GGTGCCAGCGTGGTGGTGTCGATGGTAGAACGAAGCGGCGTCGAAGCCTGTAAAGCGGCGGTGCACAATC
TTCTCGCGCAACGCGTCAGTGGGCTGATCATTAACTATCCGCTGGATGACCAGGATGCCATTGCTGTGGA
AGCTGCCTGCACTAATGTTCCGGCGTTATTTCTTGATGTCTCTGACCAGACACCCATCAACAGTATTATT
TTCTCCCATGAAGACGGTACGCGACTGGGCGTGGAGCATCTGGTCGCATTGGGTCACCAGCAAATCGCGC
TGTTAGCGGGCCCATTAAGTTCTGTCTCGGCGCGTCTGCGTCTGGCTGGCTGGCATAAATATCTCACTCG
CAATCAAATTCAGCCGATAGCGGAACGGGAAGGCGACTGGAGTGCCATGTCCGGTTTTCAACAAACCATG
CAAATGCTGAATGAGGGCATCGTTCCCACTGCGATGCTGGTTGCCAACGATCAGATGGCGCTGGGCGCAA
TGCGCGCCATTACCGAGTCCGGGCTGCGCGTTGGTGCGGATATCTCGGTAGTGGGATACGACGATACCGA
AGACAGCTCATGTTATATCCCGCCGTTAACCACCATCAAACAGGATTTTCGCCTGCTGGGGCAAACCAGC
GTGGACCGCTTGCTGCAACTCTCTCAGGGCCAGGCGGTGAAGGGCAATCAGCTGTTGCCCGTCTCACTGG
TGAAAAGAAAAACCACCCTGGCGCCCAATACGCAAACCGCCTCTCCCCGCGCGTTGGCCGATTCATTAAT
GCAGCTGGCACGACAGGTTTCCCGACTGGAAAGCGGGCAGTGAGCGCAACGCAATTAATGTAAGTTAGCT
CACTCATTAGGCACCCCAGGCTTTACACTTTATGCTTCCGGCTCGTATGTTGTGTGGAATTGTGAGCGGA
TAACAATTTCACACAGGAAACAGCTATGACCATGATTACGGATTCACTGGCCGTCGTTTTACAACGTCGT
GACTGGGAAAACCCTGGCGTTACCCAACTTAATCGCCTTGCAGCACATCCCCCTTTCGCCAGCTGGCGTA
ATAGCGAAGAGGCCCGCACCGATCGCCCTTCCCAACAGTTGCGCAGCCTGAATGGCGAATGGCGCTTTGC
CTGGTTTCCGGCACCAGAAGCGGTGCCGGAAAGCTGGCTGGAGTGCGATCTTCCTGAGGCCGATACTGTC
GTCGTCCCCTCAAACTGGCAGATGCACGGTTACGATGCGCCCATCTACACCAACGTGACCTATCCCATTA
CGGTCAATCCGCCGTTTGTTCCCACGGAGAATCCGACGGGTTGTTACTCGCTCACATTTAATGTTGATGA
AAGCTGGCTACAGGAAGGCCAGACGCGAATTATTTTTGATGGCGTTGGAATTAGCTTATCGACTGCACGG
TGCACCAATGCTTCTGGCGTCAGGCAGCCATCGGAAGCTGTGGTATGGCTGTGCAGGTCGTAAATCACTG
CATAATTCGTGTCGCTCAAGGCGCACTCCCGTTCTGGATAATGTTTTTTGCGCCGACATCATAACGGTTC
TGGCAAATATTCTGAAATGAGCTG
Features (pLannotate 1.2.2; 17 found; start..end, strand, type, name):
      1..29      +  promoter       tac promoter: strong E. coli promoter; hybrid between the trp and lac UV5 promoters
     37..53      +  protein_bind   lac operator: The lac repressor binds to the lac operator to inhibit transcription in E. coli. This inhibition can be relieved by adding lactose or isopropyl-β-D-thiogalactopyranoside (IPTG). lac repressor encoded by lacI
     76..729     +  CDS            GST26_SCHJA: Experimental evidence at protein level: Swiss-Prot protein existence level 1. GST isoenzymes appear to play a central role in the parasite detoxification system. Other functions are also suspected including a role in increasing the solubility of haematin in the parasite gut. From Schistosoma japonicum (Blood fluke).
    754..1143    +  CDS            SNX7 (fragment): SNX7_HUMAN - Experimental evidence at protein level: Swiss-Prot protein existence level 1. May be involved in several stages of intracellular trafficking. From Homo sapiens (Human).
   1179..1218    +  CDS            rop (fragment): Rop protein, which maintains plasmids at low copy number; rop
   1320..1360    +  misc_feature   bom (fragment): basis of mobility region from pBR322
   1465..1569    +  promoter       AmpR promoter: bla
   1570..2430    +  CDS            AmpR: β-lactamase; bla; confers resistance to ampicillin, carbenicillin, and related antibiotics
   2601..3189    +  rep_origin     ori: high-copy-number ColE1/pMB1/pBR322/pUC origin of replication
   3375..3426    -  misc_feature   bom (fragment): basis of mobility region from pBR322
   3433..3510    +  promoter       lacI promoter: lacI
   3511..4593    +  CDS            lacI: lac repressor; lacI; The lac repressor binds to the lac operator to inhibit transcription in E. coli. This inhibition can be relieved by adding lactose or isopropyl-β-D-thiogalactopyranoside (IPTG).
   4606..4627    +  protein_bind   CAP binding site: CAP binding activates transcription in the presence of cAMP. E. coli catabolite activator protein
   4642..4672    +  promoter       lac promoter: promoter for the E. coli lac operon
   4680..4696    +  protein_bind   lac operator: The lac repressor binds to the lac operator to inhibit transcription in E. coli. This inhibition can be relieved by adding lactose or isopropyl-β-D-thiogalactopyranoside (IPTG). lac repressor encoded by lacI
   4716..4889    +  CDS            lacZα: LacZα fragment of β-galactosidase; lacZ fragment
   5153..5269    -  CDS            yciV (fragment): RNAAM_ECOLI - Also known as trpH From Escherichia coli (strain K12).
