[The description below was written by a language model from this plasmid's Addgene catalogue record and pLannotate feature annotations shown in this document.]
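Description:
SNX7-PX (89-218) is a bacterial expression plasmid built on the pGEX4T2 backbone for producing the phox homology (PX) domain of human sorting nexin 7, residues 89 to 218, as a glutathione S-transferase fusion in E. coli. The sequenced record is 5,344 nt. The plasmid replicates from a ColE1/pMB1-type origin and is selected with ampicillin through a β-lactamase gene driven by its own promoter. The catalogue lists copy number as unknown. Short annotated fragments of rop, the pBR322 bom region, a lac promoter/lacZα segment and an E. coli yciV fragment appear to be backbone remnants rather than functional parts of the expression unit.

The expression cassette begins with the tac promoter, a strong trp/lac hybrid, followed by a lac operator. A full lacI gene with its own promoter is carried on the plasmid, so the repressor keeps transcription off until it is relieved with IPTG. Downstream lies the Schistosoma japonicum GST coding sequence. The SNX7 fragment was cloned between BamHI and XhoI sites, both preserved, placing GST at the N terminus of the PX domain. The short gap between the GST and SNX7 annotations corresponds to the backbone linker. In pGEX-4T vectors this normally carries a thrombin cleavage site, although no such feature is annotated in this table.

The GST tag allows affinity purification on glutathione resin. The stated purpose is recombinant production of the isolated PX domain, and the associated study classified the human PX domains by their phosphoinositide binding specificities.
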