Addgene plasmid #119088: SNX7-PX (89-218)
Purpose: Bacterial expression of human phox homology (PX) domain, SNX7-PX (89-218)
Depositing lab: Brett Collins. Depositing organization: University of Queensland. Publication: Classification of the human phox homology (PX) domains based on their phosphoinositide binding specificities. Chandra M, Chin YK, Mas C, Feathers JR, Paul B, Datta S, Chen KE, Jia X, Yang Z, Norwood SJ, Mohanty B, Bugarcic A, Teasdale RD, Henne WM, Mobli M, Collins BM. Nat Commun. 2019 Apr 4;10(1):1528. doi: 10.1038/s41467-019-09355-y. PubMed 30948714.
Backbone
  Vector backbone: pGEX4T2
  Vector type: Bacterial Expression
Growth in bacteria
  Bacterial resistance: Ampicillin, 100 μg/mL
  Growth temperature: 37°C
  Growth strain: DH5alpha
  Copy number: Unknown
Gene/Insert
  Gene/Insert name: SNX7-PX (89-218)
  Species: H. sapiens (human)
  Entrez Gene: SNX7
  Promoter: tac
  Tag / fusion protein: GST (N terminal on backbone)
  Cloning method: Restriction Enzyme; 5′ cloning site BamHI (not destroyed); 3′ cloning site XhoI (not destroyed)
  Sequencing primers: 5′ pGEX5
Terms and licenses: Academic/Nonprofit Terms; Industry Terms: Not Available to Industry
Depositor comments: Amino Acid Sequence: DEPDLKDLFITVDEPESHVTTIETFITYRIITKTSRGEFDSSEFEVRRRYQDFLWLKGKLEEAHPTLIIPPLPEKFIVKGMVERFNDDFIETRRKALHKFLNRIADHPTLTFNEDFKIFLTAQAWELSSH
How to cite: SNX7-PX (89-218) was a gift from Brett Collins (Addgene plasmid # 119088 ; http://n2t.net/addgene:119088 ; RRID:Addgene_119088)
